>Addgene plasmid #58471 | pEGFP-C1 Utr261-EGFP | depositor full sequence | sequence record 90380 | pEGFP-C1 Utr261-EGFP sequence 5478 bps
TAGTTATTAATAGTAATCAATTACGGGGTCATTAGTTCATAGCCCATATATGGAGTTCCGCGTTACATAA
CTTACGGTAAATGGCCCGCCTGGCTGACCGCCCAACGACCCCCGCCCATTGACGTCAATAATGACGTATG
TTCCCATAGTAACGCCAATAGGGACTTTCCATTGACGTCAATGGGTGGAGTATTTACGGTAAACTGCCCA
CTTGGCAGTACATCAAGTGTATCATATGCCAAGTACGCCCCCTATTGACGTCAATGACGGTAAATGGCCC
GCCTGGCATTATGCCCAGTACATGACCTTATGGGACTTTCCTACTTGGCAGTACATCTACGTATTAGTCA
TCGCTATTACCATGGTGATGCGGTTTTGGCAGTACATCAATGGGCGTGGATAGCGGTTTGACTCACGGGG
ATTTCCAAGTCTCCACCCCATTGACGTCAATGGGAGTTTGTTTTGGCACCAAAATCAACGGGACTTTCCA
AAATGTCGTAACAACTCCGCCCCATTGACGCAAATGGGCGGTAGGCGTGTACGGTGGGAGGTCTATATAA
GCAGAGCTGGTTTAGTGAACCGTCAGATCCGCTAGCATGGCCAAGTATGGAGAACATGAAGCCAGTCCTG
ACAATGGGCAGAACGAATTCAGTGATATCATTAAGTCCAGATCTGATGAACACAATGACGTACAGAAGAA
AACCTTTACCAAATGGATAAATGCTCGATTTTCAAAGAGTGGGAAACCACCCATCAATGATATGTTCACA
GACCTCAAAGATGGAAGGAAGCTATTGGATCTTCTAGAAGGCCTCACAGGAACATCACTGCCAAAGGAAC
GTGGTTCCACAAGGGTACATGCCTTAAATAACGTCAACAGAGTGCTGCAGGTTTTACATCAGAACAATGT
GGAATTAGTGAATATAGGGGGAACTGACATTGTGGATGGAAATCACAAACTGACTTTGGGGTTACTTTGG
AGCATCATTTTGCACTGGCAGGTGAAAGATGTCATGAAGGATGTCATGTCGGACCTGCAGCAGACGAACA
GTGAGAAGATCCTGCTCAGCTGGGTGCGTCAGACCACCAGGCCCTACAGCCAAGTCAACGTCCTCAACTT
CACCACCAGCTGGACAGATGGACTCGCCTTTAATGCTGTCCTCCACCGACATAAACCTGATCTCTTCAGC
TGGGATAAAGTTGTCAAAATGTCACCAATTGAGAGACTTGAACATGCCTTCAGCAAGGCTCAAACTTATT
TGGGAATTGAAAAGCTGTTAGATCCTGAAGATGTTGCCGTTCAGCTTCCTGACAAGAAATCCATAATTAT
GTATTTAACATCTTTGTTTGAGGTGCTACCTCAGCAAGTCACCATAGACGTACCGGTCGCCACCATGGTG
AGCAAGGGCGAGGAGCTGTTCACCGGGGTGGTGCCCATCCTGGTCGAGCTGGACGGCGACGTAAACGGCC
ACAAGTTCAGCGTGTCCGGCGAGGGCGAGGGCGATGCCACCTACGGCAAGCTGACCCTGAAGTTCATCTG
CACCACCGGCAAGCTGCCCGTGCCCTGGCCCACCCTCGTGACCACCCTGACCTACGGCGTGCAGTGCTTC
AGCCGCTACCCCGACCACATGAAGCAGCACGACTTCTTCAAGTCCGCCATGCCCGAAGGCTACGTCCAGG
AGCGCACCATCTTCTTCAAGGACGACGGCAACTACAAGACCCGCGCCGAGGTGAAGTTCGAGGGCGACAC
CCTGGTGAACCGCATCGAGCTGAAGGGCATCGACTTCAAGGAGGACGGCAACATCCTGGGGCACAAGCTG
GAGTACAACTACAACAGCCACAACGTCTATATCATGGCCGACAAGCAGAAGAACGGCATCAAGGTGAACT
TCAAGATCCGCCACAACATCGAGGACGGCAGCGTGCAGCTCGCCGACCACTACCAGCAGAACACCCCCAT
CGGCGACGGCCCCGTGCTGCTGCCCGACAACCACTACCTGAGCACCCAGTCCGCCCTGAGCAAAGACCCC
AACGAGAAGCGCGATCACATGGTCCTGCTGGAGTTCGTGACCGCCGCCGGGATCACTCTCGGCATGGACG
AGCTGTACAAGTCCGGACTCAGATCTCGAGCTCAAGCTTCGAATTCTGCAGTCGACGGTACCGCGGGCCC
GGGATCCACCGGATCTAGATAATTTACTTGCTTTAAAAAACCTCCCACACCTCCCCCTGAACCTGAAACA
TAAAATGAATGCAATTGTTGTTGTTAACTTGTTTATTGCAGCTTATAATGGTTACAAATAAAGCAATAGC
ATCACAAATTTCACAAATAAAGCATTTTTTTCACTGCATTCTAGTTGTGGTTTGTCCAAACTCATCAATG
TATCTTAACGCGTAAATTGTAAGCGTTAATATTTTGTTAAAATTCGCGTTAAATTTTTGTTAAATCAGCT
CATTTTTTAACCAATAGGCCGAAATCGGCAAAATCCCTTATAAATCAAAAGAATAGACCGAGATAGGGT
[37 nt withheld, positions 2520-2556]
AAAGAACGTGGACTCCAACGTCAAAGG
[49 nt withheld, positions 2584-2632]
T
[91 nt withheld, positions 2634-2724]
G
[124 nt withheld, positions 2726-2849]
CAGGTGGCACTTTTCGGGGAAATGTGCGCGGAACCCCTATTTGTTTATTTTTCTAAATACATTCAAATAT
GTATCCGCTCATGAGACAATAACCCTGATAAATGCTTCAATAATATTGAAAAAGGAAGAGTCCTGAGGCG
GAAAGAACCAGCTGTGGAATGTGTGTCAGTTAGGGTGTGGAAAGTCCCCAGGCTCCCCAGCAGGCAGAAG
TATGCAAAGCATGCATCTCAATTAGTCAGCAACCAGGTGTGGAAAGTCCCCAGGCTCCCCAGCAGGCAGA
AGTATGCAAAGCATGCATCTCAATTAGTCAGCAACCATAGTCCCGCCCCTAACTCCGCCCATCCCGCCCC
TAACTCCGCCCAGTTCCGCCCATTCTCCGCCCCATGGCTGACTAATTTTTTTTATTTATGCAGAGGCCGA
GGCCGCCTCGGCCTCTGAGCTATTCCAGAAGTAGTGAGGAGGCTTTTTTGGAGGCCTAGGCTTTTGCAAA
GATCGATCAAGAGACAGGATGAGGATCGTTTCGCATGATTGAACAAGATGGATTGCACGCAGGTTCTCCG
GCCGCTTGGGTGGAGAGGCTATTCGGCTATGACTGGGCACAACAGACAATCGGCTGCTCTGATGCCGCCG
TGTTCCGGCTGTCAGCGCAGGGGCGCCCGGTTCTTTTTGTCAAGACCGACCTGTCCGGTGCCCTGAATGA
ACTGCAAGACGAGGCAGCGCGGCTATCGTGGCTGGCCACGACGGGCGTTCCTTGCGCAGCTGTGCTCGAC
GTTGTCACTGAAGCGGGAAGGGACTGGCTGCTATTGGGCGAAGTGCCGGGGCAGGATCTCCTGTCATCTC
ACCTTGCTCCTGCCGAGAAAGTATCCATCATGGCTGATGCAATGCGGCGGCTGCATACGCTTGATCCGGC
TACCTGCCCATTCGACCACCAAGCGAAACATCGCATCGAGCGAGCACGTACTCGGATGGAAGCCGGTCTT
GTCGATCAGGATGATCTGGACGAAGAGCATCAGGGGCTCGCGCCAGCCGAACTGTTCGCCAGGCTCAAGG
CGAGCATGCCCGACGGCGAGGATCTCGTCGTGACCCATGGCGATGCCTGCTTGCCGAATATCATGGTGGA
AAATGGCCGCTTTTCTGGATTCATCGACTGTGGCCGGCTGGGTGTGGCGGACCGCTATCAGGACATAGCG
TTGGCTACCCGTGATATTGCTGAAGAGCTTGGCGGCGAATGGGCTGACCGCTTCCTCGTGCTTTACGGTA
TCGCCGCTCCCGATTCGCAGCGCATCGCCTTCTATCGCCTTCTTGACGAGTTCTTCTGAGCGGGACTCTG
GGGTTCGAAATGACCGACCAAGCGACGCCCAACCTGCCATCACGAGATTTCGATTCCACCGCCGCCTTCT
ATGAAAGGTTGGGCTTCGGAATCGTTTTCCGGGACGCCGGCTGGATGATCCTCCAGCGCGGGGATCTCAT
GCTGGAGTTCTTCGCCCACCCTAGGGGGAGGCTAACTGAAACACGGAAGGAGACAATACCGGAAGGAACC
CGCGCTATGACGGCAATAAAAAGACAGAATAAAACGCACGGTGTTGGGTCGTTTGTTCATAAACGCGGGG
TTCGGTCCCAGGGCTGGCACTCTGTCGATACCCCACCGAGACCCCATTGGGGCCAATACGCCCGCGTTTC
TTCCTTTTCCCCACCCCACCCCCCAAGTTCGGGTGAAGGCCCAGGGCTCGCAGCCAACGTCGGGGCGGCA
GGCCCTGCCATAGCCTCAGGTTACTCATATATACTTTAGATTGATTTAAAACTTCATTTTTAATTTAAAA
GGATCTAGGTGAAGATCCTTTTTGATAATCTCATGACCAAAATCCCTTAACGTGAGTTTTCGTTCCACTG
AGCGTCAGACCCCGTAGAAAAGATCAAAGGATCTTCTTGAGATCCTTTTTTTCTGCGCGTAATCTGCTGC
TTGCAAACAAAAAAACCACCGCTACCAGCGGTGGTTTGTTTGCCGGATCAAGAGCTACCAACTCTTTTTC
CGAAGGTAACTGGCTTCAGCAGAGCGCAGATACCAAATACTGTCCTTCTAGTGTAGCCGTAGTTAGGCCA
CCACTTCAAGAACTCTGTAGCACCGCCTACATACCTCGCTCTGCTAATCCTGTTACCAGTGGCTGCTGCC
AGTGGCGATAAGTCGTGTCTTACCGGGTTGGACTCAAGACGATAGTTACCGGATAAGGCGCAGCGGTCGG
GCTGAACGGGGGGTTCGTGCACACAGCCCAGCTTGGAGCGAACGACCTACACCGAACTGAGATACCTACA
GCGTGAGCTATGAGAAAGCGCCACGCTTCCCGAAGGGAGAAAGGCGGACAGGTATCCGGTAAGCGGCAGG
GTCGGAACAGGAGAGCGCACGAGGGAGCTTCCAGGGGGAAACGCCTGGTATCTTTATAGTCCTGTCGGGT
TTCGCCACCTCTGACTTGAGCGTCGATTTTTGTGATGCTCGTCAGGGGGGCGGAGCCTATGGAAAAACGC
CAGCAACGCGGCCTTTTTACGGTTCCTGGCCTTTTGCTGGCCTTTTGCTCACATGTTCTTTCCTGCGTTA
TCCCCTGATTCTGTGGATAACCGTATTACCGCCATGCAT
Features (pLannotate 1.2.2; 14 found; start..end, strand, type, name):
     61..364     +  enhancer       CMV enhancer: human cytomegalovirus immediate early enhancer
    365..568     +  promoter       CMV promoter: human cytomegalovirus (CMV) immediate early promoter
    597..1418    +  CDS            Utrn (fragment): UTRN_RAT - Experimental evidence at protein level: Swiss-Prot protein existence level 1. May play a role in anchoring the cytoskeleton to the plasma membrane. From Rattus norvegicus (Rat).
   1395..2111    +  CDS            EGFP: EGFP is a basic (constitutively fluorescent) green fluorescent protein published in 1996, derived from Aequorea victoria. It is reported to be a rapidly-maturing weak dimer with moderate acid sensitivity.
   2112..2177    +  misc_feature   MCS: multiple cloning site
   2266..2387    +  polyA_signal   SV40 poly(A) signal: SV40 polyadenylation signal
   2421..2849    -  rep_origin     f1 ori (sequence partly withheld): f1 bacteriophage origin of replication; arrow indicates direction of (+) strand synthesis
   2876..2980    +  promoter       AmpR promoter: bla
   2982..3339    +  promoter       SV40 promoter: SV40 enhancer and early promoter
   3374..4168    +  CDS            NeoR/KanR: aminoglycoside phosphotransferase from Tn5; aph(3')-II (or nptII); confers resistance to neomycin, kanamycin, and G418 (Geneticin®)
   4189..4341    +  CDS            ble (fragment): BLE_KLEPN - Experimental evidence at protein level: Swiss-Prot protein existence level 1. Binding protein with a strong affinity to the bleomycin family of antibiotics. Binds to CL990; an antimitotic-antibiotic compound. From Klebsiella pneumoniae.
   4400..4447    +  polyA_signal   HSV TK poly(A) signal: herpes simplex virus thymidine kinase polyadenylation signal (Cole and Stacy, 1985)
   4538..4554    -  polyA_signal   bGH poly(A) signal (fragment): bovine growth hormone polyadenylation signal
   4776..5364    +  rep_origin     ori: high-copy-number ColE1/pMB1/pBR322/pUC origin of replication
