[The description below was written by a language model from this plasmid's Addgene catalogue record and pLannotate feature annotations shown in this document.]
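Description:
pEGFP-C1 Utr261-EGFP is a mammalian expression plasmid of 5,478 bp built on the Clontech pEGFP-C1 backbone. It encodes a fluorescent reporter for cytoplasmic actin filaments. The insert is the first 261 amino acids of human utrophin (UTRN), which comprise its tandem calponin-homology (CH) actin-binding domains. This fragment was cloned between the NheI and AgeI sites, upstream of the vector's EGFP coding sequence, so EGFP sits at the C terminus of the utrophin fragment even though the backbone is the "C1" format. The automated feature table labels the insert as a rat Utrn fragment, which reflects a closest-homologue database match; the catalogue record gives the species as human. The annotated insert feature also overlaps the start of EGFP slightly, consistent with a continuous in-frame fusion.

The fusion is transcribed from the human cytomegalovirus immediate early enhancer and promoter and terminated by the SV40 polyadenylation signal. The original multiple cloning site remains downstream of EGFP. A single NeoR/KanR (Tn5 aminoglycoside phosphotransferase) gene provides selection in both hosts. A bacterial bla-type promoter drives it for kanamycin resistance in E. coli, and the SV40 enhancer/early promoter with an HSV TK polyadenylation signal drives it for G418 selection of stably transfected mammalian cells. A high-copy ColE1/pUC-type origin supports bacterial propagation, and an f1 origin allows single-stranded DNA production. The short ble and bGH poly(A) fragments in the annotation appear to be backbone remnants or partial matches rather than functional parts.

The plasmid is used for live-cell imaging of actin network architecture, and it was deposited in connection with a comparative study of actin-labelling probes.
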