Addgene plasmid #58471: pEGFP-C1 Utr261-EGFP
Purpose: Expresses a cytoplasmic actin filament reporter, the tandem CH domains (a.a. 1-261) from human utrophin, on a CMV promoter
Depositing lab: Dyche Mullins. Depositing organization: University of California, San Francisco (UCSF). Publication: Comparative analysis of tools for live cell imaging of actin network architecture. Belin BJ, Goins LM, Mullins RD. Bioarchitecture. 2015 Aug 28:1-14. 10.1080/19490992.2014.1047714 PubMed 26317264.
Backbone
  Vector backbone: pEGFP-C1
  Backbone manufacturer: Clontech
  Backbone size w/o insert (bp): 4700
  Total vector size (bp): 5478
  Vector type: Mammalian Expression
  Selectable markers: Neomycin (select with G418)
Growth in bacteria
  Bacterial resistance: Kanamycin, 50 μg/mL
  Growth temperature: 37°C
  Growth strain: Top10
  Copy number: High Copy
Gene/Insert
  Gene/Insert name: Utr261 (alt name: Utr)
  Species: H. sapiens (human)
  Insert size (bp): 783
  GenBank ID: NM_007124
  Entrez Gene: UTRN (a.k.a. DMDL, DRP, DRP1)
  Promoter: CMV
  Tag / fusion protein: EGFP (C terminal on insert)
  Cloning method: Restriction Enzyme; 5′ cloning site NheI (not destroyed); 3′ cloning site AgeI (not destroyed)
  Sequencing primers: 5′ CMV Forward; 3′ EGFP Reverse
Terms and licenses: Academic/Nonprofit Terms; Industry Terms: Not Available to Industry
How to cite: pEGFP-C1 Utr261-EGFP was a gift from Dyche Mullins (Addgene plasmid # 58471 ; http://n2t.net/addgene:58471 ; RRID:Addgene_58471)
