>Addgene plasmid #58471 | pEGFP-C1 Utr261-EGFP | addgene partial sequence | sequence record 101160 | CMV-F 5'-CGCAAATGGGCGGTAGGCGTG-3'
GATCCGCTAGCATGGCCAAGTATGGAGAACATGAAGCCAGTCCTGACAATGGGCAGAACGAATTCAGTGA
TATCATTAAGTCCAGATCTGATGAACACAATGACGTACAGAAGAAAACCTTTACCAAATGGATAAATGCT
CGATTTTCAAAGAGTGGGAAACCACCCATCAATGATATGTTCACAGACCTCAAAGATGGAAGGAAGCTAT
TGGATCTTCTAGAAGGCCTCACAGGAACATCACTGCCAAAGGAACGTGGTTCCACAAGGGTACATGCCTT
AAATAACGTCAACAGAGTGCTGCAGGTTTTACATCAGAACAATGTGGAATTAGTGAATATAGGGGGAACT
GACATTGTGGATGGAAATCACAAACTGACTTTGGGGTTACTTTGGAGCATCATTTTGCACTGGCAGGTGA
AAGATGTCATGAAGGATGTCATGTCGGACCTGCAGCAGACGAACAGTGAGAAGATCCTGCTCAGCTGGGT
GCGTCAGACCACCAGGCCCTACAGCCAAGTCAACGTCCTCAACTTCACCACCAGCTGGACAGATGGACTC
GCCTTTAATGCTGTCCTCCACCGACATAAACCTGATCTCTTCAGCTGGGATAAAGTTGTCAAAATGTCAC
CAATTGAGAGACTTGAACATGCCTTCAGCAAGGCTCAAACTTATTTGGGAATTGAAAAGCTGTTAGATCC
TGAAGATGTTGCCGTTCAGCTTCCTGACAAGAAATCCATAATTATGTATTTAACATCTTTGTTTGAGGTG
CTACCTCAGCAAGTCACCATAGACGTA
