>Addgene plasmid #58471 | pEGFP-C1 Utr261-EGFP | addgene partial sequence | sequence record 101161 | EGFP-N 5'-CGTCGCCGTCCAGCTCGACCAG-3'
AGTGAACCGTCAGATCCGCTAGCATGGCCAAGTATGGAGAACATGAAGCCAGTCCTGACAATGGGCAGAA
CGAATTCAGTGATATCATTAAGTCCAGATCTGATGAACACAATGACGTACAGAAGAAAACCTTTACCAAA
TGGATAAATGCTCGATTTTCAAAGAGTGGGAAACCACCCATCAATGATATGTTCACAGACCTCAAAGATG
GAAGGAAGCTATTGGATCTTCTAGAAGGCCTCACAGGAACATCACTGCCAAAGGAACGTGGTTCCACAAG
GGTACATGCCTTAAATAACGTCAACAGAGTGCTGCAGGTTTTACATCAGAACAATGTGGAATTAGTGAAT
ATAGGGGGAACTGACATTGTGGATGGAAATCACAAACTGACTTTGGGGTTACTTTGGAGCATCATTTTGC
ACTGGCAGGTGAAAGATGTCATGAAGGATGTCATGTCGGACCTGCAGCAGACGAACAGTGAGAAGATCCT
GCTCAGCTGGGTGCGTCAGACCACCAGGCCCTACAGCCAAGTCAACGTCCTCAACTTCACCACCAGCTGG
ACAGATGGACTCGCCTTTAATGCTGTCCTCCACCGACATAAACCTGATCTCTTCAGCTGGGATAAAGTTG
TCAAAATGTCACCAATTGAGAGACTTGAACATGCCTTCAGCAAGGCTCAAACTTATTTGGGAATTGAAAA
GCTGTTAGATCCTGAAGATGTTGCCGTTCAGCTTCCTGACAAGAAATCCATAATTATGTATTTAACATCT
TTGTTTGAGGTGCTACCTCAGCAAGTCACCATAGACGTACCGGTCGCCACCAT
